Addgene plasmid #17680: pcAla12
Depositing lab: David Shalloway. Depositing organization: Cornell University. Publication: Mutation of amino acids in pp60c-src that are phosphorylated by protein kinases C and A. Yaciuk P, Choi JK, Shalloway D. Mol Cell Biol. 1989 Jun . 9(6):2453-63. PubMed 2474754.
Backbone
  Vector backbone: pEVX
  Backbone size w/o insert (bp): 6400
  Vector type: Mammalian Expression
Growth in bacteria
  Bacterial resistance: Ampicillin, 100 μg/mL
  Growth temperature: 37°C
  Growth strain: DH5alpha
  Copy number: Low Copy
Gene/Insert
  Gene/Insert name: c-src S12A (alt names: c-Src; src)
  Species: G. gallus (chicken)
  Mutation: Ser 12 changed to Ala.
  Entrez Gene: SRC (a.k.a. PP60C-SCR, SDR, c-src)
  Cloning method: Restriction Enzyme
  Sequencing primers: 5′ n/a
Terms and licenses: Academic/Nonprofit Terms; Industry Terms: Not Available to Industry
Depositor comments: The pM5HHB5 c-src sequence between nucleotide 1 (numbering from the c-src translational initiator ATG) and nucleotide 43 (at an NaeI site) was replaced with the sequence ATGGGGAGTAGCAAGAGCAAGCCTAAGGATC CCGCTCAGCGCC in pcAlal2. This introduced MstII and BamHI restriction sites near nucleotides 25 and 29, respectively, and changed the AGC (Ser) 12 codon to GCT (Ala) codon yet preserved the remaining the c-src amino acid sequence.
How to cite: pcAla12 was a gift from David Shalloway (Addgene plasmid # 17680 ; http://n2t.net/addgene:17680 ; RRID:Addgene_17680)
