[The description below was written by a language model from this plasmid's Addgene catalogue record.]
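Description:
pcAla12 is a mammalian expression plasmid built on the pEVX backbone (about 6.4 kb without the insert) that carries chicken (Gallus gallus) c-src with serine 12 changed to alanine. It is propagated in E. coli under ampicillin selection and is recorded as a low-copy plasmid. The record does not state which promoter or other regulatory elements in pEVX drive expression of the insert, nor any mammalian selection marker, and no feature table is available to fill in these details. No epitope tags or reporters are listed.

According to the depositor's notes, the mutant was made by restriction-enzyme cloning. The first 43 nucleotides of the c-src coding sequence from a parental plasmid, pM5HHB5, running from the initiator ATG to an NaeI site, were replaced with a substitute segment. This replacement converts the Ser 12 codon to an Ala codon and introduces new MstII and BamHI restriction sites near nucleotides 25 and 29, while leaving the rest of the c-Src amino acid sequence unchanged. The added sites provide convenient diagnostic markers for the mutant allele and handles for further manipulation of the amino-terminal region.

The associated publication concerns mutation of residues in pp60c-src that are phosphorylated by protein kinases C and A. Replacing Ser 12 with a non-phosphorylatable alanine therefore fits a use in expressing a c-Src variant that cannot be phosphorylated at this position. This allows the contribution of that site to c-Src regulation and activity to be examined in mammalian cells, typically by comparison with the wild-type protein.
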