>Addgene plasmid #17680 | pcAla12 | addgene partial sequence | sequence record 23612 | 17680 with cSrc-1 (ccgtgttgttgacaatctgc)
AGTCGTTTAGTCCGGGACTCGTAGTCATAGAGAGCCACGAAAGTGGTGACGCCGCCAGCCAGTGCCCCGG
CACGCTGCGGCGACGTGACGGTGTCAGAAGTGTTGAAGCCCCCGAAGAGCTTGGGCTCGGTGGCCACGGT
CCCAAAGGAGCGGCTGGGGGTGCGGTGCGTGTCGGGGGCTGCTGTCTTGTTGGGGGTCTGCGAGGCTGGG
AATCCCCCGTGGTGGGTGCTGTCGGGTGGCTCCAGGCTGCGCCGGCGCTGAGCGGGATCCTTAGGCTTGC
TCTTGCTACTCCCCATGGTGGTCGGCTGCACGTCCCAGCTACCGCCTGGCCACAGTGGTACGCGAGGCCA
CCAGCAGAGTCAGCTCAGCTCCTGCAGCACACAGACAAAAGCGTATTTCACAATTACCAATAGCTGTCTT
TCCTGCCTTATCTGGCCGTCAGACCATCCGAGCTGCCTCCAGCCCTAATCCACAGAGGCAACTTGAATAG
TCTAAGGGCAAAACAGGGAAGTTATGTATCATATGCAAAAGCGTGTCTACTATATCCTAAGGGGACTCCT
AATCGCGTACAACCGAAACCCCGCTTTGCGCCTATACATGCCATAGTCCCCTTAGTTAAGCCATGTCCCG
TTACAACCCGACTCGCAAGCGCTATACCACCACCCATGTACTGCCTTATACTATTCTGCTTTCAGGCTGC
CCACAGGCCTTTTGCAGCTTCTTATATTCCGTGTGGTAGCTGATGGAGTTATTAATCATCTTTCTGATGT
TACCGCATACGATTTGCAAAAGGCAAGGCAGGCACACTACTAGCAACAAAATAACTACAAGCCCCAAAAG
CAGTCCTTTCAGCAAATGAACGGCCCATTCTCCTATTCCCCCGAAANTCTCCACCACTCAATNCCAAATN
GGGTCGCTGTCCACGCCNATCTTATTGANATGTTCCTTNCATTANCTGGAANCTTCTTCTTNTATANANT
GGNGCNTGTAATCNCTCAAANT
